>Addgene plasmid #238787 | LgBiT-CYBB (TK) Vector | addgene full sequence | sequence record 479822 | Addgene NGS Result
AAATGAGTCTTCGGACCTCGCGGGGGCCGCTTAAGCGGTGGTTAGGGTTTGTCTGACGCGGGGGGAGGGG
GAAGGAACGAAACACTCTCATTCGGAGGCGGCTCGGGGTTTGGTCTTGGTGGCCACGGGCACGCAGAAGA
GCGCCGCGATCCTCTTAAGCACCCCCCCGCCCTCCGTGGAGGCGGGGGTTTGGTCGGCGGGTGGTAACTG
GCGGGCCGCTGACTCGGGCGGGTCGCGCGCCCCAGAGTGTGACCTTTTCGGTCTGCTCGCAGACCCCCGG
GCGGCGCCGCCGCGGCGGCGACGGGCTCGCTGGGTCCTAGGCTCCATGGGGACCGTATACGTGGACAGGC
TCTGGAGCATCCGCACGACTGCGGTGATATTACCGGAGACCTTCTGCGGGACGAGCCGGGTCACGCGGCT
GACGCGGAGCGTCCGTTGGGCGACAAACACCAGGACGGGGCACAGGTACACTATCTTGTCACCCGGAGGC
GCGAGGGACTGCAGGAGCTTCAGGGAGTGGCGCAGCTGCTTCATCCCCGTGGCCCGTTGCTCGCGTTTGC
TGGCGGTGTCCCCGGAAGAAATATATTTGCATGTCTTTAGTTCTATGATGACACAAACCCCGCCCAGCGT
CTTGTCATTGGCGAAGTCGAACACGCAGATGCAGTCGGGGCGGCGCGGTCCCAGGTCCACTTCGCATATT
AAGGTGACGCGTGTGGCCTCGAACACCGAGCGACCCTGCAGCGACCCGCTTAAAAGCTTGGCAATCCGGT
ACTGTTGGTAAAGCCACCGCTAGCGCTCACCATGGTCTTCACACTCGAAGATTTCGTTGGGGACTGGGAA
CAGACAGCCGCCTACAACCTGGACCAAGTCCTTGAACAGGGAGGTGTGTCCAGTTTGCTGCAGAATCTCG
CCGTGTCCGTAACTCCGATCCAAAGGATTGTCCGGAGCGGTGAAAATGCCCTGAAGATCGACATCCATGT
CATCATCCCGTATGAAGGTCTGAGCGCCGACCAAATGGCCCAGATCGAAGAGGTGTTTAAGGTGGTGTAC
CCTGTGGATGATCATCACTTTAAGGTGATCCTGCCCTATGGCACACTGGTAATCGACGGGGTTACGCCGA
ACATGCTGAACTATTTCGGACGGCCGTATGAAGGCATCGCCGTGTTCGACGGCAAAAAGATCACTGTAAC
AGGGACCCTGTGGAACGGCAACAAAATTATCGACGAGCGCCTGATCACCCCCGACGGCTCCATGCTGTTC
CGAGTAACCATCAACAGTGGGAGCTCCGGTGGTGGCGGGAGCGGAGGTGGAGGCTCGAGCGGTGCGATCG
CCATGGGGAACTGGGCTGTGAATGAGGGGCTCTCCATTTTTGTCATTCTGGTTTGGCTGGGGTTGAACGT
CTTCCTCTTTGTCTGGTATTACCGGGTTTATGATATTCCACCTAAGTTCTTTTACACAAGAAAACTTCTT
GGGTCAGCACTGGCACTGGCCAGGGCCCCTGCAGCCTGCCTGAATTTCAACTGCATGCTGATTCTCTTGC
CAGTCTGTCGAAATCTGCTGTCCTTCCTCAGGGGTTCCAGTGCGTGCTGCTCAACAAGAGTTCGAAGACA
ACTGGACAGGAATCTCACCTTTCATAAAATGGTGGCATGGATGATTGCACTTCACTCTGCGATTCACACC
ATTGCACATCTATTTAATGTGGAATGGTGTGTGAATGCCCGAGTCAATAATTCTGATCCTTATTCAGTAG
CACTCTCTGAACTTGGAGACAGGCAAAATGAAAGTTATCTCAATTTTGCTCGAAAGAGAATAAAGAACCC
TGAAGGAGGCCTGTACCTGGCTGTGACCCTGTTGGCAGGCATCACTGGAGTTGTCATCACGCTGTGCCTC
ATATTAATTATCACTTCCTCCACCAAAACCATCCGGAGGTCTTACTTTGAAGTCTTTTGGTACACACATC
ATCTCTTTGTGATCTTCTTCATTGGCCTTGCCATCCATGGAGCTGAACGAATTGTACGTGGGCAGACCGC
AGAGAGTTTGGCTGTGCATAATATAACAGTTTGTGAACAAAAAATCTCAGAATGGGGAAAAATAAAGGAA
TGCCCAATCCCTCAGTTTGCTGGAAACCCTCCTATGACTTGGAAATGGATAGTGGGTCCCATGTTTCTGT
ATCTCTGTGAGAGGTTGGTGCGGTTTTGGCGATCTCAACAGAAGGTGGTCATCACCAAGGTGGTCACTCA
CCCTTTCAAAACCATCGAGCTACAGATGAAGAAGAAGGGGTTCAAAATGGAAGTGGGACAATACATTTTT
GTCAAGTGCCCAAAGGTGTCCAAGCTGGAGTGGCACCCTTTTACACTGACATCCGCCCCTGAGGAAGACT
TCTTTAGTATCCATATCCGCATCGTTGGGGACTGGACAGAGGGGCTGTTCAATGCTTGTGGCTGTGATAA
GCAGGAGTTTCAAGATGCGTGGAAACTACCTAAGATAGCGGTTGATGGGCCCTTTGGCACTGCCAGTGAA
GATGTGTTCAGCTATGAGGTGGTGATGTTAGTGGGAGCAGGGATTGGGGTCACACCCTTCGCATCCATTC
TCAAGTCAGTCTGGTACAAATATTGCAATAACGCCACCAATCTGAAGCTCAAAAAGATCTACTTCTACTG
GCTGTGCCGGGACACACATGCCTTTGAGTGGTTTGCAGATCTGCTGCAACTGCTGGAGAGCCAGATGCAG
GAAAGGAACAATGCCGGCTTCCTCAGCTACAACATCTACCTCACTGGCTGGGATGAGTCTCAGGCCAATC
ACTTTGCTGTGCACCATGATGAGGAGAAAGATGTGATCACAGGCCTGAAACAAAAGACTTTGTATGGACG
GCCCAACTGGGATAATGAATTCAAGACAATTGCAAGTCAACACCCTAATACCAGAATAGGAGTTTTCCTC
TGTGGACCTGAAGCCTTGGCTGAAACCCTGAGTAAACAAAGCATCTCCAACTCTGAGTCTGGCCCTCGGG
GAGTGCATTTCATTTTCAACAAGGAAAACTTCGTTTAAACGAATTCGGGCTCGGTACCCGGGGATCCTCT
AGAGTCGACCTGCAGGCATGCAAGCTGATCCGGCTGCTAACAAAGCCCGAAAGGAAGCTGAGTTGGCTGC
TGCCACCGCTGAGCAATAACTAGCATAACCCCTTGGGGCGGCCGCTTCGAGCAGACATGATAAGATACAT
TGATGAGTTTGGACAAACCACAACTAGAATGCAGTGAAAAAAATGCTTTATTTGTGAAATTTGTGATGCT
ATTGCTTTATTTGTAACCATTATAAGCTGCAATAAACAAGTTAACAACAACAATTGCATTCATTTTATGT
TTCAGGTTCAGGGGGAGATGTGGGAGGTTTTTTTAAGCAAGTAAAACCTCTACAAATGTGGTAAAATCGA
ATTTTAACAAAATATTAACGCTTACAATTTCCTGATGCGGTATTTTCTCCTTACGCATCTGTGCGGTATT
TCACACCGCATACGCGGATCTGCGCAGCACCATGGCCTGAAATAACCTCTGAAAGAGGAACTTGGTTAGG
TACCTTCTGAGGCGGAAAGAACCAGCTGTGGAATGTGTGTCAGTTAGGGTGTGGAAAGTCCCCAGGCTCC
CCAGCAGGCAGAAGTATGCAAAGCATGCATCTCAATTAGTCAGCAACCAGGTGTGGAAAGTCCCCAGGCT
CCCCAGCAGGCAGAAGTATGCAAAGCATGCATCTCAATTAGTCAGCAACCATAGTCCCGCCCCTAACTCC
GCCCATCCCGCCCCTAACTCCGCCCAGTTCCGCCCATTCTCCGCCCCATGGCTGACTAATTTTTTTTATT
TATGCAGAGGCCGAGGCCGCCTCGGCCTCTGAGCTATTCCAGAAGTAGTGAGGAGGCTTTTTTGGAGGCC
TAGGCTTTTGCAAAAAGCTTAATTAACTGTTGACAATTAATCATCGGCATAGTATATCGGCATAGTATAA
TACGACAAGGTGAGGAACTAAACCCAGGAGGCAGATCATGATTGAACAAGATGGATTGCACGCAGGTTCT
CCGGCCGCTTGGGTGGAGAGGCTATTCGGCTATGACTGGGCACAACAGACAATCGGCTGCTCTGATGCCG
CCGTGTTCCGGCTGTCAGCGCAGGGGCGCCCGGTTCTTTTTGTCAAGACCGACCTGTCCGGTGCCCTGAA
TGAACTGCAGGACGAGGCAGCGCGGCTATCGTGGCTGGCCACGACGGGCGTTCCTTGCGCAGCTGTGCTC
GACGTTGTCACTGAAGCGGGAAGGGACTGGCTGCTATTGGGCGAAGTGCCGGGGCAGGATCTCCTGTCAT
CTCACCTTGCTCCTGCCGAGAAAGTATCCATCATGGCTGATGCAATGCGGCGGCTGCATACGCTTGATCC
GGCTACCTGCCCATTCGACCACCAAGCGAAACATCGCATCGAGCGAGCACGTACTCGGATGGAAGCCGGT
CTTGTCGATCAGGATGATCTGGACGAAGAGCATCAGGGGCTCGCGCCAGCCGAACTGTTCGCCAGGCTCA
AGGCGCGCATGCCCGACGGCGAGGATCTCGTCGTGACCCATGGCGATGCCTGCTTGCCGAATATCATGGT
GGAAAATGGCCGCTTTTCTGGATTCATCGACTGTGGCCGGCTGGGTGTGGCGGACCGCTATCAGGACATA
GCGTTGGCTACCCGTGATATTGCTGAAGAGCTTGGCGGCGAATGGGCTGACCGCTTCCTCGTGCTTTACG
GTATCGCCGCTCCCGATTCGCAGCGCATCGCCTTCTATCGCCTTCTTGACGAGTTCTTCTGAGCGGGACT
CTGGGGTTCGAAATGACCGACCAAGCGACGCCCAACCTGCCATCACGATGGCCGCAATAAAATATCTTTA
TTTTCATTACATCTGTGTGTTGGTTTTTTGTGTGAATCGATAGCGATAAGGATCCTCTTTGCGCTTGCGT
TTTCCCTTGTCCAGATAGCCCAGTAGCTGACATTCATCCGGGGTCAGCACCGTTTCTGCGGACTGGCTTT
CTACCCGGTATCAGCTCACTCAAAGGCGGTAATACGGTTATCCACAGAATCAGGGGATAACGCAGGAAAG
AACATGTGAGCAAAAGGCCAGCAAAAGGCCAGGAACCGTAAAAAGGCCGCGTTGCTGGCGTTTTTCCATA
GGCTCCGCCCCCCTGACGAGCATCACAAAAATCGACGCTCAAGTCAGAGGTGGCGAAACCCGACAGGACT
ATAAAGATACCAGGCGTTTCCCCCTGGAAGCTCCCTCGTGCGCTCTCCTGTTCCGACCCTGCCGCTTACC
GGATACCTGTCCGCCTTTCTCCCTTCGGGAAGCGTGGCGCTTTCTCATAGCTCACGCTGTAGGTATCTCA
GTTCGGTGTAGGTCGTTCGCTCCAAGCTGGGCTGTGTGCACGAACCCCCCGTTCAGCCCGACCGCTGCGC
CTTATCCGGTAACTATCGTCTTGAGTCCAACCCGGTAAGACACGACTTATCGCCACTGGCAGCAGCCACT
GGTAACAGGATTAGCAGAGCGAGGTATGTAGGCGGTGCTACAGAGTTCTTGAAGTGGTGGCCTAACTACG
GCTACACTAGAAGGACAGTATTTGGTATCTGCGCTCTGCTGAAGCCAGTTACCTTCGGAAAAAGAGTTGG
TAGCTCTTGATCCGGCAAACAAACCACCGCTGGTAGCGGTGGTTTTTTTGTTTGCAAGCAGCAGATTACG
CGCAGAAAAAAAGGATTTCAAGAAGATCCTTTGATCTTTTCTACGGGGTCTGACGCTCAGTGGAACGAAA
ACTCACGTTAAGGGATTTTGGTCATGAGATTATCAAAAAGGATCTTCACCTAGATCCTTTTATAGTCCGG
AAATACAGGAACGCACGCTGGATGGCCCTTCGCTGGGATGGTGAAACCATGAAAAATGGCAGCTTCAGTG
GATTAAGTGGGGGTAATGTGGCCTGTACCCTCTGGTTGCATAGGTATTCATACGGTTAAAATTTATCAGG
CGCGATTGCGGCAGTTTTTCGGGTGGTTTGTTGCCATTTTTACCTGTCTGCTGCCGTGATCGCGCTGAAC
GCGTTTTAGCGGTGCGTACAATTAAGGGATTATGGTAAATCCACTTACTGTCTGCCCTCGTAGCCATCGA
GATAAACCGCAGTACTCCGGCCACGATGCGTCCGGCGTAGAGGATCGAGATCT
Features (pLannotate 1.2.2; 17 found; start..end, strand, type, name):
      2..753     +  promoter       HSV TK promoter: herpes simplex virus thymidine kinase promoter
    802..1275    +  CDS            Nluc (fragment): NanoLuc® luciferase human codon-optimized
   1333..3042    +  CDS            CYBB: CY24B_HUMAN - Also known as NOX2. Experimental evidence at protein level: Swiss-Prot protein existence level 1. Critical component of the membrane-bound oxidase of phagocytes that generates superoxide. It is the terminal component of a respiratory chain that transfers single electrons from cytoplasmic NADPH across the plasma membrane to molecular oxygen on the exterior. Also functions as a voltage-gated proton channel that mediates the H(+) currents of resting phagocytes. It participates in the regulation of cellular pH and is blocked by zinc. From Homo sapiens (Human).
   3051..3106    +  misc_feature   MCS: pUC18/19 multiple cloning site
   3113..3162    +  CDS            SET1 (fragment): solubility-enhancement tag derived from T7 phage gene 10B
   3170..3189    +  terminator     T7 terminator (fragment): transcription terminator for bacteriophage T7 RNA polymerase
   3211..3332    -  polyA_signal   SV40 poly(A) signal: SV40 polyadenylation signal
   3355..3423    -  CDS            large T antigen (fragment): large T antigen from SV40 (simian virus 40)
   3428..3460    +  rep_origin     M13 ori (fragment): M13 bacteriophage origin of replication; arrow indicates direction of (+) strand synthesis
   3461..3512    -  misc_feature   bom (fragment): basis of mobility region from pBR322
   3577..3934    +  promoter       SV40 promoter: SV40 enhancer and early promoter
   3949..3996    +  promoter       EM7 promoter: synthetic bacterial promoter&nbsp
   4028..4819    +  CDS            neo: KKA2_KLEPN - Also known as kan, nptII. Experimental evidence at protein level: Swiss-Prot protein existence level 1. Resistance to kanamycin, neomycin, paromomycin, ribostamycin, butirosin and gentamicin B. From Klebsiella pneumoniae.
   4886..4934    +  polyA_signal   poly(A) signal: synthetic polyadenylation signal
   4955..5044    -  CDS            tnpA (fragment): TN5P_ECOLX - Also known as tnp. Experimental evidence at protein level: Swiss-Prot protein existence level 1. Mediates transposition of transposon Tn5 by a 'cut and paste' mechanism. First, the monomeric transposase binds the 19 bp inverted DNA repeats flanking the transposon. Then, dimerization of the DNA- bound transposase creates a synaptic DNA complex. After nicking of the first DNA strand, excision of the transposon proceeds through a series of intermediates. The transposase then mediates the insertion of the transposon at a new site by strand transfer. The activity of the wild- type tran
   5173..5761    -  rep_origin     ori: high-copy-number ColE1/pMB1/pBR322/pUC origin of replication
   5877..6160    +  misc_feature   cer region: ColE1-derived recombination site that helps to maintain plasmids as monomers
