[The description below was written by a language model from this plasmid's Addgene catalogue record and pLannotate feature annotations shown in this document.]
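Description:
LgBiT-CYBB (TK) Vector is a 6.2 kb mammalian expression plasmid built on the pFN33K LgBiT TK-neo Flexi Vector backbone. It expresses human CYBB (also known as NOX2 or gp91-phox), the catalytic membrane subunit of the phagocyte NADPH oxidase that transfers electrons from cytoplasmic NADPH to oxygen to generate superoxide. The unmutated CYBB coding sequence sits downstream of a NanoLuc-derived fragment that corresponds to LgBiT, the large subunit of the split NanoLuc (NanoBiT) system, giving an N-terminal LgBiT-CYBB fusion. Transcription is driven by the herpes simplex virus thymidine kinase promoter, a comparatively weak constitutive promoter generally chosen to keep fusion protein levels low. An SV40 polyadenylation signal is annotated downstream of the insert. The short hits in that region (multiple cloning site, partial T7 terminator, and tag, T antigen, M13 ori and bom fragments) appear to be backbone remnants rather than functional parts.

A single neo (nptII) gene serves both hosts. It lies behind tandem SV40 enhancer/early and bacterial EM7 promoters and is followed by a synthetic poly(A) signal, so it confers kanamycin resistance in E. coli and neomycin-class selection in mammalian cells. Replication in bacteria relies on a ColE1/pMB1-type origin, and a cer site helps resolve multimers into monomers. The annotation labels the origin high-copy, whereas the catalogue entry lists the plasmid as low copy.

LgBiT alone has little luciferase activity and regains it on complementation with a small partner peptide. The construct is therefore suited to luminescence-based protein interaction or detection assays involving CYBB in transfected cells, although the record states only expression of the fusion as its purpose.
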