Addgene plasmid #238787: LgBiT-CYBB (TK) Vector
Purpose: Express LgBiT-CYBB Fusion Protein in Mammalian Cells under a TK promoter
Depositing lab: Promega Corporation.
Backbone
  Vector backbone: pFN33K LgBiT TK-neo Flexi(R) Vector
  Vector type: Mammalian Expression
  Selectable markers: Neomycin
Growth in bacteria
  Bacterial resistance: Kanamycin, 50 μg/mL
  Growth temperature: 37°C
  Growth strain: DH5alpha
  Copy number: Low Copy
Gene/Insert
  Gene/Insert name: CYBB
  Species: H. sapiens (human)
  Mutation: None
  Entrez Gene: CYBB (a.k.a. AMCBX2, CGD, CGDX, GP91-1, GP91-PHOX, GP91PHOX, IMD34, NOX2, p91-PHOX)
  Promoter: TK
  Tag / fusion protein: LgBiT (N terminal on backbone)
  Cloning method: Other
Terms and licenses: Academic/Nonprofit Terms; Industry Terms
How to cite: LgBiT-CYBB (TK) Vector was a gift from Promega Corporation (Addgene plasmid # 238787 ; http://n2t.net/addgene:238787 ; RRID:Addgene_238787)
